>Addgene plasmid #142654 | TFORF0591 | addgene full sequence | sequence record 462879 | Addgene NGS Result
TTAATGTAGTCTTATGCAATACTCTTGTAGTCTTGCAACATGGTAACGATGAGTTAGCAACATGCCTTAC
AAGGAGAGAAAAAGCACCGTGCATGCCGATTGGTGGAAGTAAGGTGGTACGATCGTGCCTTATTAGGAAG
GCAACAGACGGGTCTGACATGGATTGGACGAACCACTGAATTGCCGCATTGCAGAGATATTGTATTTAAG
TGCCTAGCTCGATACATAAACGGGTCTCTCTGGTTAGACCAGATCTGAGCCTGGGAGCTCTCTGGCTAAC
TAGGGAACCCACTGCTTAAGCCTCAATAAAGCTTGCCTTGAGTGCTTCAAGTAGTGTGTGCCCGTCTGTT
GTGTGACTCTGGTAACTAGAGATCCCTCAGACCCTTTTAGTCAGTGTGGAAAATCTCTAGCAGTGGCGCC
CGAACAGGGACTTGAAAGCGAAAGGGAAACCAGAGGAGCTCTCTCGACGCAGGACTCGGCTTGCTGAAGC
GCGCACGGCAAGAGGCGAGGGGCGGCGACTGGTGAGTACGCCAAAAATTTTGACTAGCGGAGGCTAGAAG
GAGAGAGATGGGTGCGAGAGCGTCAGTATTAAGCGGGGGAGAATTAGATCGCGATGGGAAAAAATTCGGT
TAAGGCCAGGGGGAAAGAAAAAATATAAATTAAAACATATAGTATGGGCAAGCAGGGAGCTAGAACGATT
CGCAGTTAATCCTGGCCTGTTAGAAACATCAGAAGGCTGTAGACAAATACTGGGACAGCTACAACCATCC
CTTCAGACAGGATCAGAAGAACTTAGATCATTATATAATACAGTAGCAACCCTCTATTGTGTGCATCAAA
GGATAGAGATAAAAGACACCAAGGAAGCTTTAGACAAGATAGAGGAAGAGCAAAACAAAAGTAAGACCAC
CGCACAGCAAGCGGCCGCTGATCTTCAGACCTGGAGGAGGAGATATGAGGGACAATTGGAGAAGTGAATT
ATATAAATATAAAGTAGTAAAAATTGAACCATTAGGAGTAGCACCCACCAAGGCAAAGAGAAGAGTGGTG
CAGAGAGAAAAAAGAGCAGTGGGAATAGGAGCTTTGTTCCTTGGGTTCTTGGGAGCAGCAGGAAGCACTA
TGGGCGCAGCGTCAATGACGCTGACGGTACAGGCCAGACAATTATTGTCTGGTATAGTGCAGCAGCAGAA
CAATTTGCTGAGGGCTATTGAGGCGCAACAGCATCTGTTGCAACTCACAGTCTGGGGCATCAAGCAGCTC
CAGGCAAGAATCCTGGCTGTGGAAAGATACCTAAAGGATCAACAGCTCCTGGGGATTTGGGGTTGCTCTG
GAAAACTCATTTGCACCACTGCTGTGCCTTGGAATGCTAGTTGGAGTAATAAATCTCTGGAACAGATTTG
GAATCACACGACCTGGATGGAGTGGGACAGAGAAATTAACAATTACACAAGCTTAATACACTCCTTAATT
GAAGAATCGCAAAACCAGCAAGAAAAGAATGAACAAGAATTATTGGAATTAGATAAATGGGCAAGTTTGT
GGAATTGGTTTAACATAACAAATTGGCTGTGGTATATAAAATTATTCATAATGATAGTAGGAGGCTTGGT
AGGTTTAAGAATAGTTTTTGCTGTACTTTCTATAGTGAATAGAGTTAGGCAGGGATATTCACCATTATCG
TTTCAGACCCACCTCCCAACCCCGAGGGGACCCATGCATTGCATCTCAATTAGTCAGCAACCAGGTGTGG
AAAGTCCCCAGGCTCCCCAGCAGGCAGAAGTATGCAAAGCATGCGTCTCAATTAGTCAGCAACCATAGTC
CCGCCCCTAACTCCGCCCATCCCGCCCCTAACTCCGCCCAGTTCCGCCCATTCTCCGCCCCATGGCTGAC
TAATTTTTTTTATTTATGCAGAGGCCGAGGCCGCCTCGGCCTCTGAGCTATTCCAGAAGTAGTGAGGAGG
CTTTTTTGGAGGCCTAGGCTTTTGCAAAAAGCTTTCTAGAGGTACCACCGGAGCTTACCATGACCGAGTA
CAAGCCCACGGTGCGCCTCGCCACCCGCGACGACGTCCCCAGGGCCGTACGCACCCTCGCCGCCGCGTTC
GCCGACTACCCCGCCACGCGCCACACCGTCGATCCGGACCGCCACATCGAGCGGGTCACCGAGCTGCAAG
AACTCTTCCTCACGCGCGTCGGGCTCGACATCGGCAAGGTGTGGGTCGCGGACGACGGCGCCGCCGTGGC
GGTCTGGACCACGCCGGAGAGCGTCGAAGCGGGGGCGGTGTTCGCCGAGATCGGCCCGCGCATGGCCGAG
TTGAGCGGTTCCCGGCTGGCCGCGCAGCAACAGATGGAAGGCCTCCTGGCGCCGCACCGGCCCAAGGAGC
CCGCGTGGTTCCTGGCCACCGTCGGCGTCTCGCCCGACCACCAGGGCAAGGGTCTGGGCAGCGCCGTCGT
GCTCCCCGGAGTGGAGGCGGCCGAGCGCGCCGGGGTGCCCGCCTTCCTGGAGACCTCCGCGCCCCGCAAC
CTCCCCTTCTACGAGCGGCTCGGCTTCACCGTCACCGCCGACGTCGAGGTGCCCGAAGGACCGCGCACCT
GGTGCATGACCCGCAAGCCCGGTGCCAGTTAACGAATTCTAGATCTTGAGACAAATGGCAGTATTCATCC
ACAATTTTAAAAGAAAAGGGGGGATTGGGGGGTACAGTGCAGGGGAAAGAATAGTAGACATAATAGCAAC
AGACATACAAACTAAAGAATTACAAAAACAAATTACAAAAATTCAAAATTTTCGGGTTTATTACAGGGAC
AGCAGAGATCCACTTTGGCGCCGGCTCGAGGCCTGCAGGTGCAAAGATGGATAAAGTTTTAAACAGAGAG
GAATCTTTGCAGCTAATGGACCTTCTAGGTCTTGAAAGGAGTGGGAATTGGCTCCGGTGCCCGTCAGTGG
GCAGAGCGCACATCGCCCACAGTCCCCGAGAAGTTGGGGGGAGGGGTCGGCAATTGAACCGGTGCCTAGA
GAAGGTGGCGCGGGGTAAACTGGGAAAGTGATGTCGTGTACTGGCTCCGCCTTTTTCCCGAGGGTGGGGG
AGAACCGTATATAAGTGCAGTAGTCGCCGTGAACGTTCTTTTTCGCAACGGGTTTGCCGCCAGAACACAG
GTAAGTGCCGTGTGTGGTTCCCGCGGGCCTGGCCTCTTTACGGGTTATGGCCCTTGCGTGCCTTGAATTA
CTTCCACCTGGCTGCAGTACGTGATTCTTGATCCCGAGCTTCGGGTTGGAAGTGGGTGGGAGAGTTCGAG
GCCTTGCGCTTAAGGAGCCCCTTCGCCTCGTGCTTGAGTTGAGGCCTGGCCTGGGCGCTGGGGCCGCCGC
GTGCGAATCTGGTGGCACCTTCGCGCCTGTCTCGCTGCTTTCGATAAGTCTCTAGCCATTTAAAATTTTT
GATGACCTGCTGCGACGCTTTTTTTCTGGCAAGATAGTCTTGTAAATGCGGGCCAAGATCTGCACACTGG
TATTTCGGTTTTTGGGGCCGCGGGCGGCGACGGGGCCCGTGCGTCCCAGCGCACATGTTCGGCGAGGCGG
GGCCTGCGAGCGCGGCCACCGAGAATCGGACGGGGGTAGTCTCAAGCTGGCCGGCCTGCTCTGGTGCCTG
GCCTCGCGCCGCCGTGTATCGCCCCGCCCTGGGCGGCAAGGCTGGCCCGGTCGGCACCAGTTGCGTGAGC
GGAAAGATGGCCGCTTCCCGGCCCTGCTGCAGGGAGCTCAAAATGGAGGACGCGGCGCTCGGGAGAGCGG
GCGGGTGAGTCACCCACACAAAGGAAAAGGGCCTTTCCGTCCTCAGCCGTCGCTTCATGTGACTCCACGG
AGTACCGGGCGCCGTCCAGGCACCTCGATTAGTTCTCGAGCTTTTGGAGTACGTCGTCTTTAGGTTGGGG
GGAGGGGTTTTATGCGATGGAGTTTCCCCACACTGAGTGGGTGGAGACTGAAGTTAGGCCAGCTTGGCAC
TTGATGTAATTCTCCTTGGAATTTGCCCTTTTTGAGTTTGGATCTTGGTTCATTCTCAAGCCTCAGACAG
TGGTTCAAAGTTTTTTTCTTCCATTTCAGGTGTCGTGAGGCTAGCACCGCCACCATGGATCCGGGGAATG
AGAATTCAGCCACAGAGGCTGCCGCGATCATAGACCTAGATCCCGACTTCGAACCCCAGAGCCGTCCCCG
CTCCTGCACCTGGCCCCTTCCCCGACCAGAGATCGCTAACCAGCCGTCCGAGCCGCCCGAGGTGGAGCCA
GATCTGGGGGAAAAGGTACACACGGAGGGGCGCTCAGAGCCGATCCTGTTGCCCTCTCGGCTCCCAGAGC
CGGCCGGGGGCCCCCAGCCCGGAATCCTGGGGGCTGTAACAGGTCCTCGGAAGGGAGGCTCCCGCCGGAA
TGCCTGGGGAAATCAGTCATATGCAGAACTCATCAGCCAGGCCATTGAAAGCGCCCCGGAGAAGCGACTG
ACACTTGCCCAGATCTACGAGTGGATGGTCCGTACTGTACCCTACTTCAAGGACAAGGGTGACAGCAACA
GCTCAGCAGGATGGAAGAACTCGATCCGCCACAACCTGTCCCTGCACAGCAAGTTCATCAAGGTTCACAA
CGAGGCCACCGGCAAAAGCTCTTGGTGGATGCTGAACCCTGAGGGAGGCAAGAGCGGCAAAGCCCCCCGC
CGCCGGGCCGCCTCCATGGATAGCAGCAGCAAGCTGCTCCGGGGCCGCAGTAAAGCCCCCAAGAAGAAAC
CATCTGTGCTGCCAGCTCCACCCGAAGGTGCCACTCCAACGAGCCCTGTCGGCCACTTTGCCAAGTGGTC
AGGCAGCCCTTGCTCTCGAAACCGTGAAGAAGCCGATATGTGGACCACCTTCCGTCCACGAAGCAGTTCA
AATGCCAGCAGTGTCAGCACCCGGCTGTCCCCCTTGAGGCCAGAGTCTGAGGTGCTGGCGGAGGAAATAC
CAGCTTCAGTCAGCAGTTATGCAGGGGGTGTCCCTCCCACCCTCAATGAAGGTCTAGAGCTGTTAGATGG
GCTCAATCTCACCTCTTCCCATTCCCTGCTATCTCGGAGTGGTCTCTCTGGCTTCTCTTTGCAGCATCCT
GGGGTTACCGGCCCCTTACACACCTACAGCAGCTCCCTTTTCAGCCCAGCAGAGGGGCCCCTGTCAGCAG
GAGAAGGGTGCTTCTCCAGCTCCCAGGCTCTGGAGGCCCTGCTCACCTCTGATACGCCACCACCCCCTGC
TGACGTCCTCATGACCCAGGTAGATCCCATTCTGTCCCAGGCTCCGACTCTTCTGTTGCTGGGGGGGCTT
CCTTCCTCCAGTAAGCTGGCCACGGGCGTCGGCCTGTGTCCCAAGCCCCTAGAGGCTCCAGGCCCCAGCA
GTCTGGTTCCCACCCTTTCTATGATAGCACCACCTCCAGTCATGGCAAGTGCCCCCATCCCCAAGGCTCT
GGGGACTCCTGTGCTCACACCCCCTACTGAAGCTGCAAGCCAAGACAGAATGCCTCAGGATCTAGATCTT
GATATGTATATGGAGAACCTGGAGTGTGACATGGATAACATCATCAGTGACCTCATGGATGAGGGCGAGG
GACTGGACTTCAACTTTGAGCCAGATCCCTAGTAATGAACTAGTCCGTAACTTGAAAGTATTTCGATTTC
TTGGCTTTATATATCTTGTGGAAAGGACGAAGGCGATTATTGTGGACAGAGGGTACGCGTTAAGTCGACA
ATCAACCTCTGGATTACAAAATTTGTGAAAGATTGACTGGTATTCTTAACTATGTTGCTCCTTTTACGCT
ATGTGGATACGCTGCTTTAATGCCTTTGTATCATGCTATTGCTTCCCGTATGGCTTTCATTTTCTCCTCC
TTGTATAAATCCTGGTTGCTGTCTCTTTATGAGGAGTTGTGGCCCGTTGTCAGGCAACGTGGCGTGGTGT
GCACTGTGTTTGCTGACGCAACCCCCACTGGTTGGGGCATTGCCACCACCTGTCAGCTCCTTTCCGGGAC
TTTCGCTTTCCCCCTCCCTATTGCCACGGCGGAACTCATCGCCGCCTGCCTTGCCCGCTGCTGGACAGGG
GCTCGGCTGTTGGGCACTGACAATTCCGTGGTGTTGTCGGGGAAATCATCGTCCTTTCCTTGGCTGCTCG
CCTGTGTTGCCACCTGGATTCTGCGCGGGACGTCCTTCTGCTACGTCCCTTCGGCCCTCAATCCAGCGGA
CCTTCCTTCCCGCGGCCTGCTGCCGGCTCTGCGGCCTCTTCCGCGTCTTCGCCTTCGCCCTCAGACGAGT
CGGATCTCCCTTTGGGCCGCCTCCCCGCGTCGACTTTAAGACCAATGACTTACAAGGCAGCTGTAGATCT
TAGCCACTTTTTAAAAGAAAAGGGGGGACTGGAAGGGCTAATTCACTCCCAACGAAGACAAGATCTGCTT
TTTGCTTGTACTGGGTCTCTCTGGTTAGACCAGATCTGAGCCTGGGAGCTCTCTGGCTAACTAGGGAACC
CACTGCTTAAGCCTCAATAAAGCTTGCCTTGAGTGCTTCAAGTAGTGTGTGCCCGTCTGTTGTGTGACTC
TGGTAACTAGAGATCCCTCAGACCCTTTTAGTCAGTGTGGAAAATCTCTAGCAGTACGTATAGTAGTTCA
TGTCATCTTATTATTCAGTATTTATAACTTGCAAAGAAATGAATATCAGAGAGTGAGAGGAACTTGTTTA
TTGCAGCTTATAATGGTTACAAATAAAGCAATAGCATCACAAATTTCACAAATAAAGCATTTTTTTCACT
GCATTCTAGTTGTGGTTTGTCCAAACTCATCAATGTATCTTATCATGTCTGGCTCTAGCTATCCCGCCCC
TAACTCCGCCCATCCCGCCCCTAACTCCGCCCAGTTCCGCCCATTCTCCGCCCCATGGCTGACTAATTTT
TTTTATTTATGCAGAGGCCGAGGCCGCCTCGGCCTCTGAGCTATTCCAGAAGTAGTGAGGAGGCTTTTTT
GGAGGCCTAGGGACGTACCCAATTCGCCCTATAGTGAGTCGTATTACGCGCGCTCACTGGCCGTCGTTTT
ACAACGTCGTGACTGGGAAAACCCTGGCGTTACCCAACTTAATCGCCTTGCAGCACATCCCCCTTTCGCC
AGCTGGCGTAATAGCGAAGAGGCCCGCACCGATCGCCCTTCCCAACAGTTGCGCAGCCTGAATGGCGAAT
GGG
[124 nt withheld, positions 7214-7337]
C
[91 nt withheld, positions 7339-7429]
A
[49 nt withheld, positions 7431-7479]
CCTTTGACGTTGGAGTCCACGTTCTTT
[37 nt withheld, positions 7507-7543]
ACCCTATCTCGGTCTATTCTTTTGATTTATAAGGGATTTTGCCGATTTCGGCCTATTGGTTAAAAAATGA
GCTGATTTAACAAAAATTTAACGCGAATTTTAACAAAATATTAACGCTTACAATTTAGGTGGCACTTTTC
GGGGAAATGTGCGCGGAACCCCTATTTGTTTATTTTTCTAAATACATTCAAATATGTATCCGCTCATGAG
ACAATAACCCTGATAAATGCTTCAATAATATTGAAAAAGGAAGAGTATGAGTATTCAACATTTCCGTGTC
GCCCTTATTCCCTTTTTTGCGGCATTTTGCCTTCCTGTTTTTGCTCACCCAGAAACGCTGGTGAAAGTAA
AAGATGCTGAAGATCAGTTGGGTGCACGAGTGGGTTACATCGAACTGGATCTCAACAGCGGTAAGATCCT
TGAGAGTTTTCGCCCCGAAGAACGTTTTCCAATGATGAGCACTTTTAAAGTTCTGCTATGTGGCGCGGTA
TTATCCCGTATTGACGCCGGGCAAGAGCAACTCGGTCGCCGCATACACTATTCTCAGAATGACTTGGTTG
AGTACTCACCAGTCACAGAAAAGCATCTTACGGATGGCATGACAGTAAGAGAATTATGCAGTGCTGCCAT
AACCATGAGTGATAACACTGCGGCCAACTTACTTCTGACAACGATCGGAGGACCGAAGGAGCTAACCGCT
TTTTTGCACAACATGGGGGATCATGTAACTCGCCTTGATCGTTGGGAACCGGAGCTGAATGAAGCCATAC
CAAACGACGAGCGTGACACCACGATGCCTGTAGCAATGGCAACAACGTTGCGCAAACTATTAACTGGCGA
ACTACTTACTCTAGCTTCCCGGCAACAATTAATAGACTGGATGGAGGCGGATAAAGTTGCAGGACCACTT
CTGCGCTCGGCCCTTCCGGCTGGCTGGTTTATTGCTGATAAATCTGGAGCCGGTGAGCGTGGGTCTCGCG
GTATCATTGCAGCACTGGGGCCAGATGGTAAGCCCTCCCGTATCGTAGTTATCTACACGACGGGGAGTCA
GGCAACTATGGATGAACGAAATAGACAGATCGCTGAGATAGGTGCCTCACTGATTAAGCATTGGTAACTG
TCAGACCAAGTTTACTCATATATACTTTAGATTGATTTAAAACTTCATTTTTAATTTAAAAGGATCTAGG
TGAAGATCCTTTTTGATAATCTCATGACCAAAATCCCTTAACGTGAGTTTTCGTTCCACTGAGCGTCAGA
CCCCGTAGAAAAGATCAAAGGATCTTCTTGAGATCCTTTTTTTCTGCGCGTAATCTGCTGCTTGCAAACA
AAAAAACCACCGCTACCAGCGGTGGTTTGTTTGCCGGATCAAGAGCTACCAACTCTTTTTCCGAAGGTAA
CTGGCTTCAGCAGAGCGCAGATACCAAATACTGTTCTTCTAGTGTAGCCGTAGTTAGGCCACCACTTCAA
GAACTCTGTAGCACCGCCTACATACCTCGCTCTGCTAATCCTGTTACCAGTGGCTGCTGCCAGTGGCGAT
AAGTCGTGTCTTACCGGGTTGGACTCAAGACGATAGTTACCGGATAAGGCGCAGCGGTCGGGCTGAACGG
GGGGTTCGTGCACACAGCCCAGCTTGGAGCGAACGACCTACACCGAACTGAGATACCTACAGCGTGAGCT
ATGAGAAAGCGCCACGCTTCCCGAAGGGAGAAAGGCGGACAGGTATCCGGTAAGCGGCAGGGTCGGAACA
GGAGAGCGCACGAGGGAGCTTCCAGGGGGAAACGCCTGGTATCTTTATAGTCCTGTCGGGTTTCGCCACC
TCTGACTTGAGCGTCGATTTTTGTGATGCTCGTCAGGGGGGCGGAGCCTATGGAAAAACGCCAGCAACGC
GGCCTTTTTACGGTTCCTGGCCTTTTGCTGGCCTTTTGCTCACATGTTCTTTCCTGCGTTATCCCCTGAT
TCTGTGGATAACCGTATTACCGCCTTTGAGTGAGCTGATACCGCTCGCCGCAGCCGAACGACCGAGCGCA
GCGAGTCAGTGAGCGAGGAAGCGGAAGAGCGCCCAATACGCAAACCGCCTCTCCCCGCGCGTTGGCCGAT
TCATTAATGCAGCTGGCACGACAGGTTTCCCGACTGGAAAGCGGGCAGTGAGCGCAACGCAATTAATGTG
AGTTAGCTCACTCATTAGGCACCCCAGGCTTTACACTTTATGCTTCCGGCTCGTATGTTGTGTGGAATTG
TGAGCGGATAACAATTTCACACAGGAAACAGCTATGACCATGATTACGCCAAGCGCGCAATTAACCCTCA
CTAAAGGGAACAAAAGCTGGAGCTGCAAGC
Features (pLannotate 1.2.2; 31 found; start..end, strand, type, name):
      5..231     +  promoter       RSV promoter: Rous sarcoma virus enhancer/promoter
    232..412     +  LTR            5' LTR (truncated): truncated 5' long terminal repeat (LTR) from HIV-1
    459..584     +  misc_feature   HIV-1 Ψ: packaging signal of human immunodeficiency virus type 1
    568..931     +  CDS            HIV-1 gag (fragment): gag protein from human immunodeficiency virus 1; gag
   1077..1310    +  misc_feature   RRE: The Rev response element (RRE) of HIV-1 allows for Rev-dependent mRNA export from the nucleus to the cytoplasm.
   1687..1713    +  CDS            Rev (fragment): human immunodeficiency virus 1 (HIV-1) Rev protein; rev; enhances nuclear export of unspliced and incompletely spliced viral mRNAs
   1720..1743    +  promoter       SV40 promoter (fragment): SV40 early promoter
   1744..1815    +  promoter       SV40 promoter (fragment): SV40 enhancer and early promoter
   1839..1974    +  rep_origin     SV40 ori: SV40 origin of replication
   2020..2616    +  CDS            PuroR (fragment): puromycin N-acetyltransferase; pac from Streptomyces; confers resistance to puromycin
   2665..2782    +  misc_feature   cPPT/CTS: central polypurine tract and central termination sequence of HIV-1
   2847..2913    +  CDS            small t antigen (fragment): SV40 (simian virus 40) small t antigen
   2920..4098    +  promoter       EF-1α promoter: strong constitutive promoter for human elongation factor EF-1α
   4115..5629    +  CDS            FOXO4: FOXO4_HUMAN - Also known as AFX, AFX1, MLLT7. Experimental evidence at protein level: Swiss-Prot protein existence level 1. Transcription factor involved in the regulation of the insulin signaling pathway. Binds to insulin-response elements (IREs) and can activate transcription of IGFBP1. Down-regulates expression of HIF1A and suppresses hypoxia-induced transcriptional activation of HIF1A-modulated genes. Also involved in negative regulation of the cell cycle. Involved in increased proteasome activity in embryonic stem cells (ESCs) by activating expression of PSMD11 in ESCs, leading to enhance
   5645..5698    +  promoter       U6 promoter (fragment): RNA polymerase III promoter for human U6 snRNA
   5740..6328    +  misc_feature   WPRE: woodchuck hepatitis virus posttranscriptional regulatory element
   6379..6398    +  misc_feature   cPPT/CTS (fragment): central polypurine tract and central termination sequence of HIV-1
   6400..6633    +  LTR            3' LTR (ΔU3): self-inactivating 3' long terminal repeat (LTR) from HIV-1
   6711..6832    +  polyA_signal   SV40 poly(A) signal: SV40 polyadenylation signal
   6872..7007    +  rep_origin     SV40 ori: SV40 origin of replication
   7028..7046    -  promoter       T7 promoter: promoter for bacteriophage T7 RNA polymerase
   7054..7209    +  CDS            lacZα (fragment): LacZα fragment of β-galactosidase; lacZ fragment
   7214..7642    +  rep_origin     f1 ori (sequence partly withheld): f1 bacteriophage origin of replication; arrow indicates direction of (+) strand synthesis
   7695..7799    +  promoter       AmpR promoter: bla
   7800..8660    +  CDS            AmpR: β-lactamase; bla; confers resistance to ampicillin, carbenicillin, and related antibiotics
   8831..9419    +  rep_origin     ori: high-copy-number ColE1/pMB1/pBR322/pUC origin of replication
   9602..9694    +  CDS            lacI (fragment): lac repressor; lacI; The lac repressor binds to the lac operator to inhibit transcription in E. coli. This inhibition can be relieved by adding lactose or isopropyl-β-D-thiogalactopyranoside (IPTG).
   9707..9728    +  protein_bind   CAP binding site: CAP binding activates transcription in the presence of cAMP. E. coli catabolite activator protein
   9743..9773    +  promoter       lac promoter: promoter for the E. coli lac operon
   9781..9797    +  protein_bind   lac operator: The lac repressor binds to the lac operator to inhibit transcription in E. coli. This inhibition can be relieved by adding lactose or isopropyl-β-D-thiogalactopyranoside (IPTG). lac repressor encoded by lacI
   9842..9860    +  promoter       T3 promoter: promoter for bacteriophage T3 RNA polymerase
