[The description below was written by a language model from this plasmid's Addgene catalogue record and pLannotate feature annotations shown in this document.]
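Description:
TFORF0591 is a lentiviral mammalian expression plasmid built on the pLX_TRC317 backbone and carrying the human FOXO4 open reading frame (also known as AFX, AFX1 or MLLT7), a forkhead transcription factor linked to insulin signalling and negative regulation of the cell cycle. It belongs to a large collection of transcription factor ORF constructs, each tagged with a unique 24-bp barcode so that individual factors can be identified by sequencing in pooled overexpression screens, such as those used to map directed differentiation. In bacteria the plasmid is maintained through a high-copy ColE1/pUC-type origin and ampicillin resistance (AmpR). An f1 origin and leftover lac, T7 and T3 elements from the cloning backbone are also present. The depositor notes that the plasmid can recombine, as is common for LTR-containing vectors.

The viral cassette has a third-generation layout. An RSV promoter fused to a truncated HIV-1 5' LTR drives genomic RNA production in packaging cells, followed by the Ψ packaging signal, a gag fragment, and the RRE for Rev-dependent nuclear export. The cassette ends in a self-inactivating ΔU3 3' LTR with a downstream SV40 poly(A) signal. Within the provirus, an SV40 early promoter/origin region precedes a puromycin N-acetyltransferase gene for selecting transduced cells. A cPPT/CTS element, which aids nuclear import of the viral genome, lies between this marker and the EF-1α promoter that constitutively drives FOXO4. A WPRE downstream of the ORF enhances transcript stability and expression. The barcode is not annotated in the feature table. The short U6 promoter fragment detected between the ORF and the WPRE is too small to be a functional promoter, and its role is not stated in the record.
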