Addgene plasmid #142654: TFORF0591
Purpose: Lentiviral vector for overexpressing transcription factor ORFs with unique 24-bp barcodes. Barcodes facilitate identification of transcription factors in pooled screens.
Depositing lab: Feng Zhang. Depositing organization: Broad Institute. Publication: A transcription factor atlas of directed differentiation. Joung J, Ma S, Tay T, Geiger-Schuller KR, Kirchgatterer PC, Verdine VK, Guo B, Arias-Garcia MA, Allen WE, Singh A, Kuksenko O, Abudayyeh OO, Gootenberg JS, Fu Z, Macrae RK, Buenrostro JD, Regev A, Zhang F. Cell. 2023 Jan 5;186(1):209-229.e26. doi: 10.1016/j.cell.2022.11.026. PubMed 36608654.
Backbone
  Vector backbone: pLX_TRC317
  Backbone manufacturer: Broad Institute Genetic Perturbation Platform
  Backbone size w/o insert (bp): 8264
  Vector type: Mammalian Expression, Lentiviral
  Selectable markers: Puromycin
Growth in bacteria
  Bacterial resistance: Ampicillin, 100 μg/mL
  Growth temperature: 30°C
  Growth strain: NEB Stable
  Copy number: High Copy
Gene/Insert
  Gene/Insert name: FOXO4
  Species: H. sapiens (human)
  Insert size (bp): 1619
  Entrez Gene: FOXO4 (a.k.a. AFX, AFX1, MLLT7)
  Promoter: EF1a
  Cloning method: Unknown
  Sequencing primers: 5′ GGGTGGAGACTGAAGTTAGGCCAG; 3′ CACATAGCGTAAAAGGAGCAACATAG
Terms and licenses: Academic/Nonprofit Terms; Industry Terms: Not Available to Industry
Depositor comments: NM_005938,ENST00000374259 . The transcription factor ORF portion of this plasmid was synthesized by Genewiz. Please test multiple small colonies in case of plasmid recombination. To make this collection available in a timely manner, a portion of this collection was not fully sequenced by Addgene. If an Addgene verified full plasmid sequence is not available, please contact us prior to placing an order to request the full sequence.
How to cite: TFORF0591 was a gift from Feng Zhang (Addgene plasmid # 142654 ; http://n2t.net/addgene:142654 ; RRID:Addgene_142654)
