>Addgene plasmid #142654 | TFORF0591 | depositor partial sequence | sequence record 280100 | Insert
ACCGCCACCATGGATCCGGGGAATGAGAATTCAGCCACAGAGGCTGCCGCGATCATAGACCTAGATCCCG
ACTTCGAACCCCAGAGCCGTCCCCGCTCCTGCACCTGGCCCCTTCCCCGACCAGAGATCGCTAACCAGCC
GTCCGAGCCGCCCGAGGTGGAGCCAGATCTGGGGGAAAAGGTACACACGGAGGGGCGCTCAGAGCCGATC
CTGTTGCCCTCTCGGCTCCCAGAGCCGGCCGGGGGCCCCCAGCCCGGAATCCTGGGGGCTGTAACAGGTC
CTCGGAAGGGAGGCTCCCGCCGGAATGCCTGGGGAAATCAGTCATATGCAGAACTCATCAGCCAGGCCAT
TGAAAGCGCCCCGGAGAAGCGACTGACACTTGCCCAGATCTACGAGTGGATGGTCCGTACTGTACCCTAC
TTCAAGGACAAGGGTGACAGCAACAGCTCAGCAGGATGGAAGAACTCGATCCGCCACAACCTGTCCCTGC
ACAGCAAGTTCATCAAGGTTCACAACGAGGCCACCGGCAAAAGCTCTTGGTGGATGCTGAACCCTGAGGG
AGGCAAGAGCGGCAAAGCCCCCCGCCGCCGGGCCGCCTCCATGGATAGCAGCAGCAAGCTGCTCCGGGGC
CGCAGTAAAGCCCCCAAGAAGAAACCATCTGTGCTGCCAGCTCCACCCGAAGGTGCCACTCCAACGAGCC
CTGTCGGCCACTTTGCCAAGTGGTCAGGCAGCCCTTGCTCTCGAAACCGTGAAGAAGCCGATATGTGGAC
CACCTTCCGTCCACGAAGCAGTTCAAATGCCAGCAGTGTCAGCACCCGGCTGTCCCCCTTGAGGCCAGAG
TCTGAGGTGCTGGCGGAGGAAATACCAGCTTCAGTCAGCAGTTATGCAGGGGGTGTCCCTCCCACCCTCA
ATGAAGGTCTAGAGCTGTTAGATGGGCTCAATCTCACCTCTTCCCATTCCCTGCTATCTCGGAGTGGTCT
CTCTGGCTTCTCTTTGCAGCATCCTGGGGTTACCGGCCCCTTACACACCTACAGCAGCTCCCTTTTCAGC
CCAGCAGAGGGGCCCCTGTCAGCAGGAGAAGGGTGCTTCTCCAGCTCCCAGGCTCTGGAGGCCCTGCTCA
CCTCTGATACGCCACCACCCCCTGCTGACGTCCTCATGACCCAGGTAGATCCCATTCTGTCCCAGGCTCC
GACTCTTCTGTTGCTGGGGGGGCTTCCTTCCTCCAGTAAGCTGGCCACGGGCGTCGGCCTGTGTCCCAAG
CCCCTAGAGGCTCCAGGCCCCAGCAGTCTGGTTCCCACCCTTTCTATGATAGCACCACCTCCAGTCATGG
CAAGTGCCCCCATCCCCAAGGCTCTGGGGACTCCTGTGCTCACACCCCCTACTGAAGCTGCAAGCCAAGA
CAGAATGCCTCAGGATCTAGATCTTGATATGTATATGGAGAACCTGGAGTGTGACATGGATAACATCATC
AGTGACCTCATGGATGAGGGCGAGGGACTGGACTTCAACTTTGAGCCAGATCCCTAGTAATGAACTAGTC
CGTAACTTGAAAGTATTTCGATTTCTTGGCTTTATATATCTTGTGGAAAGGACGAAGGCGATTATTGTGG
ACAGAGGGT
