>Addgene plasmid #142654 | TFORF0591 | depositor partial sequence | sequence record 280101 | Barcode
AGGCGATTATTGTGGACAGAGGGT
